>Addgene plasmid #44145 | p6675 MSCV-IP N-HAonly 76E6 | addgene partial sequence | sequence record 63318 | pLXSN5 5'-CCCTTGAACCTCCTCGTTCGACC-3'
CCCTTACCGCCCTCCTCCTTCTCTAGGCGCCGGAATTAGATCTGCCACCATGCTCGATGGAGGATACCCA
TACGATGTTCCAGATTACGCTGCTCGAGGTTATCAAACAAGTTTGTACAAAAAAGTTGGCGCTAGACCTG
CTAAGGTATGTGAGCTTAGCCAACTCTTAAATATACCCATTTCTTCTATGCTGATACCCTGTAACTTTTG
CACAGGGTTTCTGACCTATTGGGAACTCTTAGAGTTTGATTATAAGGACTTCCATTTAGTGTGGAAGGAC
GGATTTTGCTTTGGTTGCTGTGCTAAGTGTGCTTTTGCATCTGCCTACCACGAGTTTACACAGTACCATC
AGGAAACTGTGGTAGGCATAGAAATAGAAGGCAGAGCTGCAGAAAATATAGCGAACATTATAATAAGGTG
TCAATTTTGTTTGAAACGCCTGGATTTATTTGAAAAACTTGATCATTGTGCACAGCAAAGAGAGTTTCAC
AAAGTTAGAAATAGGTGGAAAGGGGTGTGTAGACATTGCAGAGTAATAGAATGATACCCAACTTTCTTGT
ACAAAGTGGTTCGATAACGAATTCCGCCCCCCC
