[The description below was written by a language model from this plasmid's Addgene catalogue record.]
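Description:
p6675 MSCV-IP N-HAonly 76E6 is a murine stem cell virus (MSCV)-based retroviral vector for expressing the E6 protein of human papillomavirus type 76 in mammalian cells. The plasmid totals about 8.6 kb, made up of a backbone of roughly 8.1 kb and an insert of about 500 bp. It is propagated in E. coli under ampicillin selection. The record gives no feature table, the copy number is listed as unknown, and the bacterial origin of replication is not stated.

The HPV76 E6 open reading frame was introduced into the MSCV-IP N-HAonly backbone by Gateway recombination, and its transcription is driven by the MSCV long terminal repeat. The backbone supplies an N-terminal HA epitope tag. Because the viral ORF was cloned without its own start codon, translation can initiate only from the tag, so all E6 protein produced carries the HA epitope. Downstream, an IRES allows a puromycin resistance protein to be translated from the same LTR-driven transcript, linking drug resistance to expression of the tagged E6. As a retroviral vector, the plasmid is generally used to produce virus in packaging cells, after which transduced target cells can be selected with puromycin to obtain stably expressing populations.

The associated work was a comparative survey of host cell proteins that bind E6 proteins from diverse HPV types. This fits the construct's design, since the HA tag permits detection and affinity purification of E6 and its cellular binding partners. Part of the plasmid derives from material supplied by another institute, which is listed as co-provider.
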