Addgene plasmid #44145: p6675 MSCV-IP N-HAonly 76E6
Depositing lab: Peter Howley. Depositing organization: Harvard Medical School. Publication: Comprehensive analysis of host cellular interactions with human papillomavirus E6 proteins identifies new E6 binding partners and reflects viral diversity. White EA, Kramer RE, Tan MJ, Hayes SD, Harper JW, Howley PM. J Virol. 2012 Dec;86(24):13174-86. doi: 10.1128/JVI.02172-12. Epub 2012 Sep 26. PubMed 23015706.
Backbone
  Vector backbone: MSCV-IP N-HAonly
  Backbone size w/o insert (bp): 8100
  Total vector size (bp): 8600
  Modifications to backbone: Retroviral vector for HA-tagged HPV76 E6 expression. No starting ATG in viral ORF, translation begins from tag only. Puro resistance protein expressed from an IRES.
  Vector type: Mammalian Expression, Retroviral
  Selectable markers: Puromycin
Growth in bacteria
  Bacterial resistance: Ampicillin, 100 μg/mL
  Growth temperature: 37°C
  Growth strain: DH5alpha
  Copy number: Unknown
Gene/Insert
  Gene/Insert name: HPV76E6
  Species: HPV76
  Insert size (bp): 500
  Promoter: MSCV LTR
  Tag / fusion protein: HA (N terminal on backbone)
  Cloning method: Gateway Cloning
  Sequencing primers: 5′ 5' CTACATCGTGACCTGGGAAGC 3'
Resource information
  A portion of this plasmid was derived from a plasmid made by: From DKFZ.
Terms and licenses: Academic/Nonprofit Terms; Industry Terms: Not Available to Industry
Depositor comments: DKFZ is the co-provider of this plasmid.
How to cite: p6675 MSCV-IP N-HAonly 76E6 was a gift from Peter Howley (Addgene plasmid # 44145 ; http://n2t.net/addgene:44145 ; RRID:Addgene_44145)
